>Addgene plasmid #100031 | pMT3-RhoGC | addgene full sequence | sequence record 192905 | Addgene NGS Result
AATTTCGAGCGGTGTTCCGCGGTCCTCCTCGTATAGAAACTCGGACCACTCTGAGACGAAGGCTCGCGTC
CAGGCCAGCACGAAGGAGGCTAAGTGGGAGGGGTAGCGGTCGTTGTCCACTAGGGGGTCCACTCGCTCCA
GGGTGTGAAGACACATGTCGCCCTCTTCGGCATCAAGGAAGGTGATTGGTTTATAGGTGTAGGCCACGTG
ACCGGGTGTTCCTGAAGGGGGGCTATAAAAGGGGGTGGGGGCGCGTTCGTCCTCACTCTCTTCCGCATCG
CTGTCTGCGAGGGCCAGCTGTTGGGCTCGCGGTTGAGGACAAACTCTTCGCGGTCTTTCCAGTACTCTTG
GATCGGAAACCCGTCGGCCTCCGAACGGTACTCCGCCACCGAGGGACCTGAGCGAGTCCGCATCGACCGG
ATCGGAAAACCTCTCGACTGTTGGGGTGAGTACTCCCTCTCAAAAGCGGGCATGACTTCTGCGCTAAGAT
TGTCAGTTTCCAAAAACGAGGAGGATTTGATATTCACCTGGCCCGCGGTGATGCCTTTGAGGGTGGCCGC
GTCCATCTGGTCAGAAAAGACAATCTTTTTGTTGTCAAGCTTGAGGTGTGGCAGGCTTGAGATCTGGCCA
TACACTTGAGTGACAATGACATCCACTTTGCCTTTCTCTCCACAGGTGTCCACTCCCAGGTCCAACTGCA
AGAATTCCACCATGCCGAGGGGACCCGACAGGCCCGAAGGAATCGAAGAAGCCAAAGACAAAGACAATAA
TCTGCGCGGCGCCTGCAGTAGCTGCAACTGTCCGGAATATTGCTTTAGCCCGACCAGTACCCTGTGCGAC
GATTGTAAGTGCAGCGTGACCAAACATCCGATTGTTGAGCAGCCGCTGAGTCGCAATGGTAGCTTTCGCA
GTAGTGGTGCAAGCCTGCTGCCGAGCCCGAGCAGTCCGAATGTGAAAATTACCAGCACCGTGGGTCTGCG
CAGTCGCAAGAGCGAGAGCCAGGCCAATGTGCGCGGCAGCATGATTAGCAACAGCAATAGCGGCAGCCGT
AGTAACAACAGTGGTGGCGCCGGTGGTGGTAGTGGCGGTAGCAGTAGCAGCAAAGGCGGCAGCGCATTAG
CAAATTATCAGAGCGCAATGAGCGAACTGTGGAGCTGGAACATGATGCTGAGCACCCCGAGTCTGAAGTT
TCTGACCGTTCAGTTTACCACCTGGATTGTTCTGACCACCGTTGGCGCCATCTACACCCTGTTCTTCCAT
GAGCGTCAGGCCTACAACCGTGGCTGGGCCGATATTTGGTACGGCTATGGCGCCTTTGGCTTCGGCCTGG
GCCTGAGTTTTGCCTATATGGGCTTTACCGGCGCACGCAACCCTGAAAAGAAGGCCCTGAGCTTATGCCT
GCTGGGTGTTAATTTCATTAGCTTTATGAGTTATATCATTATCATGTTACGCCTGACCCCGACCATCGAA
GGTACTATGGCCAATCCGGTGGAACCGGCACGCTATCTGGAATGGATCGCCACCTGCCCGGTGCTGATTC
TGCTGATTAGTGAGATCACCCAGTATCCGCACGACCCGTATAAAGTGATCGTGAACGATTACGCACTGTG
CCTGGCAGGTTTCGTGGGTGCAATCAGCGCACAGCAGCCGTGGGGCGATCTGGCCCATTTTGTGAGCTGC
CTGTGCTTCAGCTACGTGGTGTATAGCCTGTGGAGTTGCTTTACAGGTGCCATCGATGGCGAAACCCAGT
GCAATGTGGAAAAAAGCGGCCTGCGCTGGATTCGTTTTAGCACCATCACCACCTGGAGCCTGTTTCCTAT
CACCTGGTTCAGCTACACCAGTGGTCTGATTAGTTTTACCGTGGCAGAGGCAGGCTTCAGCATGATTGAC
ATTGGCGCCAAAGTGTTTCTGACACTGGTGCTGGTGAATAGCACCGTGGAGCAAGCCCAGAATCAAAAGG
TGGACGCCATTACCGCCATTGCCGAGGAGCTGGAGAATCAGATTAATAACTGTGATGCAATCCTGCAAAA
AATGATGCCGGAAGGCGTGTTAGAGCAGCTGAAGAATGGTCAGGCCACCGAAGCCAAAGAATACGAAAGC
GTTACCGTGTTCTTCAGTGACATCACCAACTTTACCGTGATTAGCAGCCGTACCAGCACCAAGGATATGA
TGGCCACCCTGAACAAGTTATGGCTGGAGTATGATGCAATCGCCAAGCGCTGGGGTGTGTATAAGGTGGA
GACAATCGGCGACGCATATCTGGGTGTTACCGGTGCACCGGATGTGGTTCCGGATCATGCAGAGCGCGCC
TGCAATTTTGCCGTGGACATCATTGAGATGATCAAAAGCTTTAAGACAATTACCGGCGAAAGCATTAACA
TTCGTATTGGCTTAAATAGCGGCCCGGTGACCGCAGGCGTGTTAGGTGATCTGAACCCGCATTGGTGCCT
GGTTGGTGACACCGTTAATACCGCCAGTCGTATGGAGAGCACCAGTAAAGCCGGCCACATTCATATTAGT
GAGAGCACCTATCATTTTATTAAAAGCAAATTCGTGACCCAGCCGCTGGACGTGATGGAAGTGAAGGGCA
AAGGCAAGATGCAGACATACTGGGTTCTGGGTCGCAAAATGCATGGCAGCGGCAGCGCAGAGACCAGCCA
AGTGGCGCCTGCCTAAGCGGCCGCAAATTCCGGGGGGGGGGACAGCTCAGGGCTGCGATTTCGCGCCAAA
CTTGACGGCAATCCTAGCGTGAAGGCTGGTAGGATTTTATCCCCGCTGCCATCATGGTTCGACCATTGAA
CTGCATCGTCGCCGTGTCCCAAAATATGGGGATTGGCAAGAACGGAGACCTACCCTGGCCTCCGCTCAGG
AACGAGTTCAAGTACTTCCAAAGAATGACCACAACCTCTTCAGTGGAAGGTAAACAGAATCTGGTGATTA
TGGGTAGGAAAACCTGGTTCTCCATTCCTGAGAAGAATCGACCTTTAAAGGACAGAATTAATATAGTTCT
CAGTAGAGAACTCAAAGAACCACCACGAGGAGCTCATTTTCTTGCCAAAAGTTTGGATGATGCCTTAAGA
CTTATTGAACAACCGGAATTGGCAAGTAAAGTAGACATGGTTTGGATAGTCGGAGGCAGTTCTGTTTACC
AGGAAGCCATGAATCAACCAGGCCACCTCAGACTCTTTGTGACAAGGATCATGCAGGAATTTGAAAGTGA
CACGTTTTTCCCAGAAATTGATTTGGGGAAATATAAACTTCTCCCAGAATACCCAGGCGTCCTCTCTGAG
GTCCAGGAGGAAAAAGGCATCAAGTATAAGTTTGAAGTCTACGAGAAGAAAGACTAACAGGAAGATGCTT
TCAAGTTCTCTGCTCCCCTCCTAAAGCTATGCATTTTTATAAGACCATGGGACTTTTGCTGGCTTTAGAT
CATAATCAGCCATACCACATTTGTAGAGGTTTTACTTGCTTTAAAAAACCTCCCACACCTCCCCCTGAAC
CTGAAACATAAAATGAATGCAATTGTTGTTGTTAACTTGTTTATTGCAGCTTATAATGGTTACAAATAAA
GCAATAGCATCACAAATTTCACAAATAAAGCATTTTTTTCACTGCATTCTAGTTGTGGTTTGTCCAAACT
CATCAATGTATCTTATCATGTCTGGATCCCCGGCCAACGGTCTGGTGACCCGGCTGCGAGAGCTCGGTGT
ACCTGAGACGCGAGTAAGCCCTTGAGTCAAAGACGTAGTCGTTGCAAGTCCGCACCAGGTACTGATATCC
CACCAAAAAGTGCGGCGGCGGCTGGCGGTAGAGGGGCCAGCGTAGGGTGGCCGGGGCTCCGGGGGCGAGG
TCTTCCAACATAAGGCGATGATATCCGTAGATGTACCTGGACATCCAGGTGATGCCGGCGGCGGTGGTGG
AGGCGCGCGGAAAGTCGCGGACGCGGTTCCAGATGTTGCGCAGCGGCAAAAAGTGCTCCATGGTCGGGAC
GCTCTGGCCGGTGAGGCGTGCGCAGTCGTTGACGCTCTAGACCGTGCAAAAGGAGAGCCTGTAAGCGGGC
ACTCTTCCGTGGTCTGGTGGATAAATTCGCAAGGGTATCATGGCGGACGACCGGGGTTCGAACCCCGGAT
CCGGCCGTCCGCCGTGATCCATGCGGTTACCGCCCGCGTGTCGAACCCAGGTGTGCGACGTCAGACAACG
GGGGAGCGCTCCTTTTGGCTTCCTTCCAGGCGCGGCGGCTGCTGCGCTAGCTTTTTTGGCGAGCTCGAAT
TAATTCTGCATTAATGAATCGGCCAACGCGCGGGGAGAGGCGGTTTGCGTATTGGGCGCTCTTCCGCTTC
CTCGCTCACTGACTCGCTGCGCTCGGTCGTTCGGCTGCGGCGAGCGGTATCAGCTCACTCAAAGGCGGTA
ATACGGTTATCCACAGAATCAGGGGATAACGCAGGAAAGAACATGTGAGCAAAAGGCCAGCAAAAGGCCA
GGAACCGTAAAAAGGCCGCGTTGCTGGCGTTTTTCCATAGGCTCCGCCCCCCTGACGAGCATCACAAAAA
TCGACGCTCAAGTCAGAGGTGGCGAAACCCGACAGGACTATAAAGATACCAGGCGTTTCCCCCTGGAAGC
TCCCTCGTGCGCTCTCCTGTTCCGACCCTGCCGCTTACCGGATACCTGTCCGCCTTTCTCCCTTCGGGAA
GCGTGGCGCTTTCTCATAGCTCACGCTGTAGGTATCTCAGTTCGGTGTAGGTCGTTCGCTCCAAGCTGGG
CTGTGTGCACGAACCCCCCGTTCAGCCCGACCGCTGCGCCTTATCCGGTAACTATCGTCTTGAGTCCAAC
CCGGTAAGACACGACTTATCGCCACTGGCAGCAGCCACTGGTAACAGGATTAGCAGAGCGAGGTATGTAG
GCGGTGCTACAGAGTTCTTGAAGTGGTGGCCTAACTACGGCTACACTAGAAGAACAGTATTTGGTATCTG
CGCTCTGCTGAAGCCAGTTACCTTCGGAAAAAGAGTTGGTAGCTCTTGATCCGGCAAACAAACCACCGCT
GGTAGCGGTGGTTTTTTTGTTTGCAAGCAGCAGATTACGCGCAGAAAAAAAGGATCTCAAGAAGATCCTT
TGATCTTTTCTACGGGGTCTGACGCTCAGTGGAACGAAAACTCACGTTAAGGGATTTTGGTCATGAGATT
ATCAAAAAGGATCTTCACCTAGATCCTTTTAAATTAAAAATGAAGTTTTAAATCAATCTAAAGTATATAT
GAGTAAACTTGGTCTGACAGTTACCAATGCTTAATCAGTGAGGCACCTATCTCAGCGATCTGTCTATTTC
GTTCATCCATAGTTGCCTGACTCCCCGTCGTGTAGATAACTACGATACGGGAGGGCTTACCATCTGGCCC
CAGTGCTGCAATGATACCGCGAGACCCACGCTCACCGGCTCCAGATTTATCAGCAATAAACCAGCCAGCC
GGAAGGGCCGAGCGCAGAAGTGGTCCTGCAACTTTATCCGCCTCCATCCAGTCTATTAATTGTTGCCGGG
AAGCTAGAGTAAGTAGTTCGCCAGTTAATAGTTTGCGCAACGTTGTTGCCATTGCTACAGGCATCGTGGT
GTCACGCTCGTCGTTTGGTATGGCTTCATTCAGCTCCGGTTCCCAACGATCAAGGCGAGTTACATGATCC
CCCATGTTGTGCAAAAAAGCGGTTAGCTCCTTCGGTCCTCCGATCGTTGTCAGAAGTAAGTTGGCCGCAG
TGTTATCACTCATGGTTATGGCAGCACTGCATAATTCTCTTACTGTCATGCCATCCGTAAGATGCTTTTC
TGTGACTGGTGAGTACTCAACCAAGTCATTCTGAGAATAGTGTATGCGGCGACCGAGTTGCTCTTGCCCG
GCGTCAATACGGGATAATACCGCGCCACATAGCAGAACTTTAAAAGTGCTCATCATTGGAAAACGTTCTT
CGGGGCGAAAACTCTCAAGGATCTTACCGCTGTTGAGATCCAGTTCGATGTAACCCACTCGTGCACCCAA
CTGATCTTCAGCATCTTTTACTTTCACCAGCGTTTCTGGGTGAGCAAAAACAGGAAGGCAAAATGCCGCA
AAAAAGGGAATAAGGGCGACACGGAAATGTTGAATACTCATACTCTTCCTTTTTCAATATTATTGAAGCA
TTTATCAGGGTTATTGTCTCATGAGCGGATACATATTTGAATGTATTTAGAAAAATAAACAAATAGGGGT
TCCGCGCACATTTCCCCGAAAAGTGCCACCTGACGTCTAAGAAACCATTATTATCATGACATTAACCTAT
AAAAATAGGCGTATCACGAGGCCCTTTCGTCTCGCGCGTTTCGGTGATGACGGTGAAAACCTCTGACACA
TGCAGCTCCCGGAGACGGTCACAGCTTGTCTGTAAGCGGATGCCGGGAGCAGACAAGCCCGTCAGGGCGC
GTCAGCGGGTGTTGGCGGGTGTCGGGGCTGGCTTAACTATGCGGCATCAGAGCAGATTGTACTGAGAGTG
CACCATATGCGGTGTGAAATACCGCACAGATGCGTAAGGAGAAAATACCGCATCAGGCGCCATTCGCCAT
TCAGGCTGCGCAACTGTTGGGAAGGGCGATCGGTGCGGGCCTCTTCGCTATTACGCCAGCTGGCGAAAGG
GGGATGTGCTGCAAGGCGATTAAGTTGGGTAACGCCAGGGTTTTCCCAGTCACGACGTTGTAAAACGACG
GCCAGTGCCAAGCTTTTTGCAAAAGCCTAGGCCTCCAAAAAAGCCTCCTCACTACTTCTGGAATAGCTCA
GAGGCCGAGGCGGCCTCGGCCTCTGCATAAATAAAAAAAATTAGTCAGCCATGGGGCGGAGAATGGGCGG
AACTGGGCGGAGTTAGGGGCGGGATGGGCGGAGTTAGGGGCGGGACTATGGTTGCTGACTAATTGAGATG
CATGCTTTGCATACTTCTGCCTGCTGGGGAGCCTGGGGACTTTCCACACCTGGTTGCTGACTAATTGAGA
TGCATGCTTTGCATACTTCTGCCTGCTGGGGAGCCTGGGGACTTTCCACACCCTAACTGACACACATTCC
ACAGGATCCGGTCGCGCG
Features (pLannotate 1.2.2; 16 found; start..end, strand, type, name):
    446..675     +  intron         chimeric intron: chimera between introns from adenovirus and immunoglobulin heavy chain genes
    715..751     +  CDS            Rev (fragment): human immunodeficiency virus 1 (HIV-1) Rev protein; rev; enhances nuclear export of unspliced and incompletely spliced viral mRNAs
   2784..3347    +  CDS            DHFR: mouse dihydrofolate reductase; Mus musculus Dhfr
   3428..3511    +  CDS            large T antigen (fragment): large T antigen from SV40 (simian virus 40)
   3534..3668    +  polyA_signal   SV40 poly(A) signal: SV40 polyadenylation signal
   3676..4026    -  CDS            PTP (fragment): TERM_ADE02 - Experimental evidence at protein level: Swiss-Prot protein existence level 1. Protein covalently bound to the viral DNA that acts as a primer for viral genomic replication by DNA strand displacement. Assembles on the viral origin of replication in an initiation complex with viral polymerase, DBP, host NFIA and host POU2F1/OCT1. During initiation, the polymerase covalently couples the first dCTP with Ser- 580 of pTP. The terminal protein stimulates the template activity over 20 fold compared to protein-free templates. Neo-synthesized viral genomes are linked to two preterminal prot
   4057..4213    +  ncRNA          VA: Accession: RF00102 - VA RNA
   4276..4329    -  CDS            lacI (fragment): lac repressor; lacI; The lac repressor binds to the lac operator to inhibit transcription in E. coli. This inhibition can be relieved by adding lactose or isopropyl-β-D-thiogalactopyranoside (IPTG).
   4512..5100    -  rep_origin     ori: high-copy-number ColE1/pMB1/pBR322/pUC origin of replication
   5271..6131    -  CDS            AmpR: β-lactamase; bla; confers resistance to ampicillin, carbenicillin, and related antibiotics
   6132..6236    -  promoter       AmpR promoter: bla
   6331..6366    +  CDS            rop (fragment): Rop protein, which maintains plasmids at low copy number; rop
   6468..6567    +  misc_feature   bom (fragment): basis of mobility region from pBR322
   6573..6727    -  CDS            lacZα (fragment): LacZα fragment of β-galactosidase; lacZ fragment
   6736..7065    -  promoter       SV40 promoter: SV40 enhancer and early promoter
   7086..429     -  CDS            POL (fragment) (across the origin): DPOL_ADE05 - Experimental evidence at protein level: Swiss-Prot protein existence level 1. Eukaryotic-type DNA polymerase involved in viral genomic replication. DNA synthesis is protein primed, and acts in a strand displacement replication. Assembles in complex with viral pTP, DBP, host NFIA and host POU2F1/OCT1 on viral origin of replication. The polymerase covalently transfers dCMP onto pTP, thereby initiating complementary strand synthesis. From Human adenovirus C serotype 5 (HAdV-5) (Human adenovirus 5).
