[The description below was written by a language model from this plasmid's Addgene catalogue record and pLannotate feature annotations shown in this document.]
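Description:
pMT3-RhoGC is a mammalian expression plasmid built on the pMT3 backbone for producing RhoGC, a rhodopsin/guanylyl cyclase fusion protein from the aquatic fungus Blastocladiella emersonii that serves as an optogenetic tool. The 7,088 nt plasmid is propagated in E. coli through a high-copy ColE1/pUC-type origin and selected with ampicillin via the β-lactamase gene and its native promoter. Short annotated fragments of rop, bom, lacI and lacZα appear to be remnants of earlier cloning vectors rather than functional elements.

According to the catalogue, the RhoGC coding sequence was inserted between EcoRI and NotI sites, both preserved, and is transcribed from the adenovirus major late promoter. The automated annotation does not label that promoter or the insert itself. The adenoviral sequences scored as reverse-strand "POL" and "PTP" fragments probably correspond to adenoviral promoter, leader and VA-flanking DNA, not to expressed proteins. RhoGC most likely occupies the unannotated stretch between the chimeric adenovirus/immunoglobulin intron and the DHFR gene. The small "Rev" hit just after the intron sits where the N-terminal tag would be expected and may be a match to it.

The protein carries an N-terminal C8 epitope and a C-terminal 1D4 epitope variant (T9'A), both suited to immunodetection and immunoaffinity purification. The depositor notes that an alanine inserted at the second residue does not affect function. Downstream lie a mouse DHFR coding sequence, an SV40 polyadenylation signal and an adenovirus VA RNA gene, which generally supports translation in transfected cells. An SV40 enhancer/early promoter region is also present. The associated work used the construct for expression, purification and spectral tuning of RhoGC.
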