Addgene plasmid #100031: pMT3-RhoGC
Purpose: This plasmid is for expression of a rhodopsin/guanylyl cyclase fusion protein.
Depositing lab: Daniel Oprian. Publication: Expression, purification, and spectral tuning of RhoGC, a retinylidene/guanylyl cyclase fusion protein and optogenetics tool from the aquatic fungus Blastocladiella emersonii. Trieu MM, Devine EL, Lamarche LB, Ammerman AE, Greco JA, Birge RR, Theobald DL, Oprian DD. J Biol Chem. 2017 Jun 23;292(25):10379-10389. doi: 10.1074/jbc.M117.789636. Epub 2017 May 4. PubMed 28473465.
Backbone
  Vector backbone: pMT3
  Vector type: Mammalian Expression
Growth in bacteria
  Bacterial resistance: Ampicillin, 100 μg/mL
  Growth temperature: 37°C
  Growth strain: DH5alpha
  Copy number: High Copy
Gene/Insert
  Gene/Insert name: RhoGC
  Species: B. emersonii
  Promoter: Adenovirus major late promoter
  Tag / fusion protein: C8 (PRGPDRPEGIEE) (N terminal on insert); 1D4 T9'A (AETSQVAPA) (C terminal on insert)
  Cloning method: Restriction Enzyme; 5′ cloning site EcoRI (not destroyed); 3′ cloning site NotI (not destroyed)
  Sequencing primers: 5′ TGC CTT TGA GGG TGG CCG; 3′ GCC GTC AAG TTT GGC GCG
Terms and licenses: Academic/Nonprofit Terms; Industry Terms: Not Available to Industry
Depositor comments: Alanine insertion at the second position of the RhoGC amino acid sequence does not affect function.
How to cite: pMT3-RhoGC was a gift from Daniel Oprian (Addgene plasmid # 100031 ; http://n2t.net/addgene:100031 ; RRID:Addgene_100031)
